>Addgene plasmid #185804 | 6xABRE_R | addgene full sequence | sequence record 420134 | Addgene NGS Result
TTGAGATCCTTTTTTTCTGCGCGTAATCTGCTGCTTGCAAACAAAAAAACCACCGCTACCAGCGGTGGTT
TGTTTGCCGGATCAAGAGCTACCAACTCTTCTTCCGAAGGTAACTGGCTTCAGCAGAGCGCAGATACCAA
ATACTGTTCTTCTAGTGTAGCCGTAGTTAGGCCACCACTTCAAGAACTCTGTAGCACCGCCTACATACCT
CGCTCTGCTAATCCTGTTACCAGTGGCTGCTGCCAGTGGCGATAAGTCGTGTCTTACCGGGTTGGACTCA
AGACGATAGTTACCGGATAAGGCGCAGCGGTCGGGCTGAACGGGGGGTTCGTGCACACAGCCCAGCTTGG
AGCGAACGACCTACACCGAACTGAGATACCTACAGCGTGAGCTATGAGAAAGCGCCACGCTTCCCGAAGG
GAGAAAGGCGGACAGGTATCCGGTAAGCGGCAGGGTCGGAACAGGAGAGCGCACGAGGGAGCTTCCAGGG
GGAAACGCCTGGTATCTTTATAGTCCTGTCGGGTTTCGCCACCTCTGACTTGAGCGTCGATTTTTGTGAT
GCTCGTCAGGGGGGCGGAGCCTATGGAAAAACGCCAGCAACGCGGCCTTTTTACGGTTCCTGGCCTTTTG
CTGGCCTTTTGCTCACATGAGATCTCAAACAAACACATACAGCGACTTAGTTTACCCGCCAATATATCCT
GTCAAGGCCTTCATGTTCTTTCCTGCGTTATCCCCTGATTCTGTGGATAACCGTATTACCGCCTTTGAGT
GAGCTGATACCGCTCGCCGCAGCCGAACGACCGAGCGCAGCGAGTCAGTGAGCGAGGAAGCGGAAGAGCG
CCCAATACGCAAACCGCCTCTCCCCGCGCGTTGGCCGATTCATTAATGCAGCTGGCACGACAGGTTTCCC
GACTGGAAAGCGGGCAGTGAGCGCAACGCAATTAATGTGAGTTAGCTCACTCATTAGGCACCCCAGGCTT
TACACTTTATGCTTCCGGCTCGTATGTTGTGTGGAATTGTGAGCGGATAACAATTTCACACAGGAAACAG
CTATGACCATGATTACGCCAAGCGCGCAATTAACCCTCACTAAAGGGAACAAAAGCTGGAGCTCCACCGC
GGTGGCGGCCGCTCTAGAACTAGTCCGCTCTAGCCCATCGATCTGGATTTTAGTACTGGATTTTGGTTTT
AGGAATTAGAAATTTTATTGATAGAAGTATTTTACAAATACAAATACATACTAAGGGTTTCTTATATGCT
CAACACATGAGCGAAACCCTATAAGAACCCTAATTTCCCTTATCGGGAAACTACTCACACATTATTTATG
GAGAAAATAGAGAGAGATAGATTTGTAGAGAGAGACTGGTGATTTCAGCGTACCGACAAGCTTTCCATTA
AAGCTCATCATGTTTGTATAGTTCATCCATGCCATGTGTAATCCCAGCAGCTGTTACAAACTCAAGAAGG
ACCATGTGATCTCTCTTTTCGTTGGGATCTTTCGAAAGGGCAGATTGTGTGGACAGGTAATGGTTGTCTG
GTAAAAGGACAGGGCCATCGCCAATTGGAGTATTTTGTTGATAATGATCAGCGAGTTGCACGCCGCCGTC
TTCGATGTTGTGGCGGGTCTTGAAGTTGGCTTTGATGCCGTTCTTTTGCTTGTCGGCCATGATGTATACG
TTGTGGGAGTTGTAGTTGTATTCCAACTTGTGGCCGAGGATGTTTCCGTCCTCCTTGAAATCGATTCCCT
TAAGCTCGATCCTGTTGACGAGGGTGTCTCCCTCAAACTTGACTTCAGCACGTGTCTTGTAGTTCCCGTC
GTCCTTGAAGAAGATGGTCCTCTCCTGCACGTATCCCTCAGGCATGGCGCTCTTGAAGAAGTCGTGCCGC
TTCATATGATCTGGGTATCTTGAAAAGCATTGAACACCATAAGAGAAAGTAGTGACAAGTGTTGGCCATG
GAACAGGTAGTTTTCCAGTAGTGCAAATAAATTTAAGGGTAAGTTTTCCGTATGTTGCATCACCTTCACC
CTCTCCACTGACAGAAAATTTGTGCCCATTAACATCACCATCTAATTCAACAAGAATTGGGACAACTCCA
GTGAAAAGTTCTTCTCCTTTACTGAATTCGGCCGAGGATAATGATAGGAGAAGTGAAAAGATGAGAAAGA
GAAAAAGATTAGTCTTCATCAGCGTGTCCTCTCCAAATGAAATGAACTTCCTTATATAGAGGAAGGGTCT
TGCGAAGGATAGTGGGATTGTGCGTCATCCCTTACGTCAGTGGAGATAGAGATAAAGGGACACGTATGAA
GCGTCTGAGAGATAAAGGGACACGTATGAAGCGTCTGAGAGATAAAGGGACACGTATGAAGCGTCTGAGA
GATAAAGGGACACGTATGAAGCGTCTGAGAGATAAAGGGACACGTATGAAGCGTCTGAGAGATAAAGGGA
CACGTATGAAGCGTCTGTACTCTCGAGGGCGCGCCCCGATCTAGTAACATAGATGACACCGCGCGCGATA
ATTTATCCTAGTTTGCGCGCTATATTTTGTTTTCTATCGCGTATTAAATGTATAATTGCGGGACTCTAAT
CATAAAAACCCATCTCATAAATAACGTCATGCATTACATGTTAATTATTACATGCTTAACGTAATTCAAC
AGAAATTATATGATAATCATCGCAAGACCGGCAACAGGATTCAATCTTAAGAAACTTTATTGCCAAATGT
TTGAACGATCTGCAGCCGGGCGGCCGCTTTACTTGTACAGCTCCTCCATGCCGCCGGTGGAGTGGCGGCC
CTCGGCGCGTTCGTACTGTTCCACGATGGTGTAGTCCTCGTTGTGGGAGGTGATGTCCAACTTGATGTTG
ACGTTGTAGGCGCCGGGCAGCTGCACGGGCTTCTTGGCCTTGTAGGTGGTCTTGACCTCAGCGTCGTAGT
GGCCGCCGTCCTTCAGCTTCAGCCTCTGCTTGATCTCGCCCTTCAGGGCGCCGTCCTCGGGGTACATCCG
CTCGGAGGAGGCCTCCCAGCCCATGGTCTTCTTCTGCATTACGGGGCCGTCGGAGGGGAAGTTGGTGCCG
CGCAGCTTCACCTTGTAGATGAACTCGCCGTCCTGCAGGGAGGAGTCCTGGGTCACGGTCACCACGCCGC
CGTCCTCGAAGTTCATCACGCGCTCCCACTTGAAGCCCTCGGGGAAGGACAGCTTCAAGTAGTCGGGGAT
GTCGGCGGGGTGCTTCACGTAGGCCTTGGAGCCGTACATGAACTGAGGGGACAGGATGTCCCAGGCGAAG
GGCAGGGGGCCACCCTTGGTCACCTTCAGCTTGGCGGTCTGGGTGCCCTCGTAGGGGCGGCCCTCGCCCT
CGCCCTCGATCTCGAACTCGTGGCCGTTCACGGAGCCCTCCATGTGCACCTTGAAGCGCATGAACTCCTT
GATGATGGCCATGTTATCCTCCTCGCCCTTGCTCACCATGGATCCGACGTTGGCAGCACTTCTGAATGAT
CCAAGAGACTTAGAACCTGAAGCTCTTAGAACGAATTGGTGGTAGAATGCAGCTATCGCAGCTCCAATGA
ATGGTCCAACCCAAAATATCCAGTGGTCATCCCATGGCTTGCTCTTGTTGTAGATTACGGCAGCTCCGAA
ACTCCTTGCCGGGTTAATTCCGGTTCCGGTAATGGGAATGGTAGCCAAATGTACCATGAACACGGCAAAT
CCGATTGGAAGTGGCGCCAACACCGGAACGTGGGAGTCTCTGGCACTACGTTTGGGGTCAGTGGCAGAGA
AGACGGTGTAGACAAGAACGAAAGTACCAATGATCTCTGCGGCTAGACCGGTCCCTGTGCTGTAGCCATC
GGCTAGAGAGTTGGCTCCACCTCCGTAACGGGTGTAGTAAGAGCTTTGGAAGGCTTTGACAAAACCAACT
CCACAAATCGCACCCAAACACTGAGCGATTATGTACAATAGGGCCCTAGGTAACGACACTTTACGTGCCA
AGAATAGCCCAAATGTCACCGCTGGGTTAATGTGACCACCAGAGATACCGGCGGTGCAGTAGACGAGGAT
GAAGATCATACCACCAAAGGCCCAAGCGATACCGAGGATTCCAACTCCGCCGCAATCTACGCCACCGGCA
TCAGTATCGGACTGAATCTTGTAACCGATGACTGTCAAAACGGTGATGTATAAGAAGAGGAGAGTGGCTA
CGAACTCTGCGATAACTGCTCTGTAGAAAGACCACTTCTTTAGCTCCGCTCCATCAATAAACGGAGCTGG
TGGCGGATCTTGATAGTCTCTTGTCTGAAATCCTTCTCCGGGAACGGCTTCCACATCCTTTGCCATTCTA
GAGCTAGCTCCGGACTTAAGACTAGTGATCTGGGCTGTCCTCTCCAAATGAAATGAACTTCCTTATATAG
AGGAAGGGTCTTGCGAAGGATAGTGGGATTGTGCGTCATCCCTTACGTCAGTGGAGATGTCACATCAATC
CACTTGCTTTGAAGACGTGGTTGGAACGTCTTCTTTTTCCACGATGCTCCTCGTGGGTGGGGGTCCATCT
TTGGGACCACTGTCGGCAGAGGCATCTTGAATGATAGCCTTTCCTTTATCGCAATGATGGCATTTGTAGG
AGCCACCTTCCTTTTCTACTGTCCTTTCGATGAAGTGACAGATAGCTGGGCAATGGAATCCGAGGAGGTT
TCCCGAAATTACCCTTTGTTGAAAAGTCTCAATAGCCCTTTGGTCTTCTGAGACTGTATCTTTGACATTT
TTGGAGTAGGCGCGCCAACGTTACACCACAATATATCCTGCCAAGATCTAATTCCGGGGATCGGAAATCC
AGAAGCCCGAGAGGTTGCCGCCTTTCGGGCTTTTTCTTTTTCAAAAAAAAAAATTTATAAAACGATCTGT
TGCGGCCGGCCGCCGGGTTGTGGGCAAAGGCGCTCGACGGTGGGCAACCGCTTGCGGTTGTCCACGGGCG
GAGCCGGTGCGCGTAGCGCATTGTCCACAAGCCAAGGGCGACCAATAATTGATATATATATTCATAATTG
AAAAGCTAATTGAACATACTACTTGCTGTAACTACTTGCCGGAGCGAGGGGTGTTTGCAAGCTGTTGATC
TGAAAGGGCTATTAGCGTTCTCACGTGCCTTTTTGATTAGCGATTTCACGTGACCTTATTAGCGATTTCA
CGTACTCCGATTAGCGATTTCACGTACCCTGATTAGCGATTTCACGTGGATAGTTTTTGGAGCGGGCCGG
AAAGCCCCGTGAATCAAGGCTTTGCGGGGCATTAGCGGTTTCACGTGGATAACTACCCTCTATCCACAGG
CTTCCGGGGATAAAAAAGCCCGCTCGACGGCGGGCTGTTGGATGGGGATCTCCTGAATCGCCCCATCATC
CAGCCAGAAAGTGAGGGAGCCACGGTTGATGAGAGCTTTGTTGTAGGTGGACCAGTTGGTGATTTTGAAC
TTTTGCTTTGCCACGGAACGGTCTGCGTTGTCGGGAAGATGCGTGATCTGATCCTTCAACTCAGCAAAAG
TTCGATTTATTCAACAAAGCCACGTTGTGTCTCAAAATCTCTGATGTTACATTGCACAAGATAAAAATAT
ATCATCATGGCAGTGCTGCAATGATACCGCGAGATCCACGCTCACCGGCTCCAGATTTATCAGCAATAAA
CCAGCCAGCCGGAAGGGCCGAGCGCAGAAGTGGTCCTGCAACTTTATCCGCCTCCATCCAGTCTATTAAA
CAAGTGGCAGCAACGGATTCGCAAACCTGTCACGCCTTTTGTGCCAAAAGCCGCGCCAGGTTTGCGATCC
GCTGTGCCAGGCGTTAGGCGTCATATGAAGATTTCGGTGATCCCTGAGCAGGTGGCGGAAACATTTGATG
CTGAGAACCATTTCATTGTTCGTGAAGTGTTCGATGTGCACCTATCCGACCAAGGCTTTGAACTATCTAC
CAGAAGTGTGAGCCCCTACCGGAAGGATTACATCTCGGATGATGACTCTGATGAAGACTCTGCTTGCTAT
GGCACATTCATCGACCAAGAGCTTGTCGGGAAGATTGAACTCAACTCAACATGGAACGATCTAGCCTCTA
TCGAACACATTGTTGTGTCGCACACGCACCGAGGCAAAGGAGTCGCGCACAGTCTCATCGAATTTGCGAA
AAAGTGGGCACTAAGCAGACAGCTCCTTGGCATACGATTAGAGACACAAACGAACAATGTACCTGCCTGC
AATTTGTACGCAAAATGTGGCTTTACTCTCGGCGGCATTGACCTGTTCACGTATAAAACTAGACCTCAAG
TCTCGAACGAAACAGCGATGTACTGGTACTGGTTCTCGGGAGCACAGGATGACGCCTAACAATTCATTCA
AGCCGACACCGCTTCGCGGCGCGGCTTAATTCAGGAGTTAAACATCATGAGGGAAGCGGTGATCGCCGAA
GTATCGACTCAACTATCAGAGGTAGTTGGCGTCATCGAGCGCCATCTCGAACCGACGTTGCTGGCCGTAC
ATTTGTACGGCTCCGCAGTGGATGGCGGCCTGAAGCCACACAGTGATATTGATTTGCTGGTTACGGTGAC
CGTAAGGCTTGATGAAACAACGCGGCGAGCTTTGATCAACGACCTTTTGGAAACTTCGGCTTCCCCTGGA
GAGAGCGAGATTCTCCGCGCTGTAGAAGTCACCATTGTTGTGCACGACGACATCATTCCGTGGCGTTATC
CAGCTAAGCGCGAACTGCAATTTGGAGAATGGCAGCGCAATGACATTCTTGCAGGTATCTTCGAGCCAGC
CACGATCGACATTGATCTGGCTATCTTGCTGACAAAAGCAAGAGAACATAGCGTTGCCTTGGTAGGTCCA
GCGGCGGAGGAACTCTTTGATCCGGTTCCTGAACAGGATCTATTTGAGGCGCTAAATGAAACCTTAACGC
TATGGAACTCGCCGCCCGACTGGGCTGGCGATGAGCGAAATGTAGTGCTTACGTTGTCCCGCATTTGGTA
CAGCGCAGTAACCGGCAAAATCGCGCCGAAGGATGTCGCTGCCGACTGGGCAATGGAGCGCCTGCCGGCC
CAGTATCAGCCCGTCATACTTGAAGCTAGGCAGGCTTATCTTGGACAAGAAGATCGCTTGGCCTCGCGCG
CAGATCAGTTGGAAGAATTTGTTCACTACGTGAAAGGCGAGATCACCAAGGTAGTCGGCAAATAATGTCT
AACAAGAATTCATGACCAAAATCCCTTAACGTGAGTTTTCGTTCCACTGAGCGTCAGACCCCGTAGAAAA
GATCAAAGGATCTTC
Features (pLannotate 1.2.2; 25 found; start..end, strand, type, name):
      1..589     +  rep_origin     ori: high-copy-number ColE1/pMB1/pBR322/pUC origin of replication
    680..704     -  misc_feature   RB T-DNA repeat: right border repeat from nopaline C58 T-DNA
    712..836     +  rep_origin     RSF ori (fragment): Plasmids containing the RSF 1030 origin of replication can be propagated in E. coli cells that contain additional plasmids with compatible origins.
    838..930     +  CDS            lacI (fragment): lac repressor; lacI; The lac repressor binds to the lac operator to inhibit transcription in E. coli. This inhibition can be relieved by adding lactose or isopropyl-β-D-thiogalactopyranoside (IPTG).
    943..964     +  protein_bind   CAP binding site: CAP binding activates transcription in the presence of cAMP. E. coli catabolite activator protein
    979..1009    +  promoter       lac promoter: promoter for the E. coli lac operon
   1017..1033    +  protein_bind   lac operator: The lac repressor binds to the lac operator to inhibit transcription in E. coli. This inhibition can be relieved by adding lactose or isopropyl-β-D-thiogalactopyranoside (IPTG). lac repressor encoded by lacI
   1078..1096    +  promoter       T3 promoter: promoter for bacteriophage T3 RNA polymerase
   1109..1144    +  misc_feature   MCS (fragment): pBluescript multiple cloning site
   1160..1336    -  polyA_signal   CaMV poly(A) signal: cauliflower mosaic virus polyadenylation signal
   1413..2123    -  CDS            mgfp5: GFP with folding enhancement mutations; mgfp5; suitable for expression in plants due to removal of a cryptic intron
   2127..2189    -  CDS            CHI-B (fragment): CHIB_ARATH - Also known as PR3. Experimental evidence at protein level: Swiss-Prot protein existence level 1. Defense against chitin-containing fungal pathogens. Seems particularly implicated in resistance to jasmonate-inducing pathogens such as A.brassicicola. In vitro antifungal activity against T.reesei, but not against A.solani, F.oxysporum, S.sclerotiorum, G.graminis and P.megasperma. From Arabidopsis thaliana (Mouse-ear cress).
   2197..2243    -  promoter       minimal CaMV 35S promoter: minimal 35S promoter from cauliflower mosaic virus
   2242..2288    -  promoter       35SPPDK promoter (fragment): hybrid promoter consisting of the cauliflower mosaic virus 35S enhancer fused to the maize C4PPDK basal promoter (Yoo et al., 2007)
   2488..2740    -  terminator     NOS terminator: nopaline synthase terminator and poly(A) signal
   2760..3469    -  CDS            mCherry (fragment): monomeric derivative of DsRed fluorescent protein (Shaner et al., 2004) mammalian codon-optimized
   3476..4336    -  CDS            PIP2-1: PIP21_ARATH - Also known as PIP2A. Experimental evidence at protein level: Swiss-Prot protein existence level 1. Water channel required to facilitate the transport of water across cell membrane. Probably involved in root water uptake. Its function is impaired by Hg(2+). From Arabidopsis thaliana (Mouse-ear cress).
   4376..4721    -  promoter       CaMV 35S promoter: strong constitutive promoter from cauliflower mosaic virus
   4378..4424    -  promoter       minimal CaMV 35S promoter: minimal 35S promoter from cauliflower mosaic virus
   4781..4803    -  misc_feature   LB T-DNA repeat: left border repeat from nopaline C58 T-DNA (truncated)
   4930..5365    -  rep_origin     pSa ori: origin of replication from bacterial plasmid pSa
   5373..5471    -  CDS            TRA2_ECOLX (fragment): Protein predicted: Swiss-Prot protein existence level 4. Required for transposition of transposon Tn903. From Escherichia coli.
   5611..5739    -  CDS            bla(M) (fragment): β-lactamase lacking the signal sequence; bla(M); allows cytosolic expression of β-lactamase
   5835..6356    +  CDS            sat-1: STA_ECOLX - Protein inferred from homology: Swiss-Prot protein existence level 3. Involved in resistance to streptothricin, a broad-spectrum antibiotic produced by streptomycetes (PubMed:1850404). Detoxifies streptothricin via acetylation of the beta amino group of the first beta-lysyl moiety of streptothricin (By similarity). From Escherichia coli.
   6417..7202    +  CDS            aadA: S3AD_SHIFL - Experimental evidence at protein level: Swiss-Prot protein existence level 1. Mediates bacterial resistance to the antibiotics streptomycin and spectinomycin. From Shigella flexneri.
