[The description below was written by a language model from this plasmid's Addgene catalogue record and pLannotate feature annotations shown in this document.]
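Description:
6xABRE_R is a plant expression plasmid built on the pSE7 backbone, a small binary T-DNA vector of about 7.3 kb. It replicates in E. coli from a high-copy ColE1/pUC-type origin and also carries the pSa origin, which in pGreen-style binary vectors supports replication in Agrobacterium when the replicase is supplied from a helper plasmid. Bacterial selection is with spectinomycin, conferred by aadA. A neighbouring sat-1 streptothricin acetyltransferase gene is also annotated. The short lacI, bla, RSF ori and pBluescript-derived lac/T3/MCS hits are fragments or cloning remnants with no evident function here.

Two expression cassettes lie between the nopaline-type right and left T-DNA border repeats. The first is the reporter, a synthetic abscisic acid (ABA)-responsive promoter made by multimerizing six copies of the 7 bp ABRE element, together with its flanking sequence from the RD29A promoter. This array sits upstream of a minimal promoter (the "-86MP" in the insert name, annotated as minimal CaMV 35S). The multimer itself is not annotated in the feature table. The promoter drives erGFP, which consists of plant-adapted mgfp5 preceded by a short Arabidopsis basic chitinase fragment that most likely acts as the ER-targeting signal peptide. The cassette ends in the CaMV poly(A) signal. The second cassette uses the constitutive CaMV 35S promoter to express the aquaporin PIP2-1 fused to mCherry, with a NOS terminator. This likely provides a red plasma-membrane marker for outlining cells and identifying transformants, though the record does not state its purpose, and no conventional plant resistance marker is annotated.

The construct is intended for visualizing where and when ABA-mediated transcriptional responses occur in plant tissues.
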