Addgene plasmid #185804: 6xABRE_R
Purpose: a synthetic ABA signaling reporter designed by multimerization of ABRE (7bp) and its flanking sequences from the RD29A promoter
Depositing lab: Jose Dinneny. Depositing organization: Stanford University. Publication: The 6xABRE Synthetic Promoter Enables the Spatiotemporal Analysis of ABA-Mediated Transcriptional Regulation. Wu R, Duan L, Pruneda-Paz JL, Oh DH, Pound M, Kay S, Dinneny JR. Plant Physiol. 2018 Aug;177(4):1650-1665. doi: 10.1104/pp.18.00401. Epub 2018 Jun 8. PubMed 29884679.
Backbone
  Vector backbone: pSE7
  Vector type: Plant Expression
Growth in bacteria
  Bacterial resistance: Spectinomycin, 50 μg/mL
  Growth temperature: 37°C
  Growth strain: DH5alpha
  Copy number: Unknown
Gene/Insert
  Gene/Insert name: 6xABRE(RD29A)+-86MP+erGFP
Resource information
  A portion of this plasmid was derived from a plasmid made by: Lina Duan in Dinneny Lab
Terms and licenses: Academic/Nonprofit Terms; Industry Terms: Not Available to Industry
How to cite: 6xABRE_R was a gift from Jose Dinneny (Addgene plasmid # 185804 ; http://n2t.net/addgene:185804 ; RRID:Addgene_185804)
